>Addgene plasmid #238831 | NanoLuc-BCL2L11 Vector | addgene full sequence | sequence record 481547 | Addgene NGS Result
AAGACGCGTGACGTCGGCAGTGAAAAAAATGCTTTATTTGTGAAATTTGTGATGCTATTGCTTTATTTGT
AACCATTATAAGCTGCAATAAACAAGTTAACAACAACAATTGCATTCATTTTATGTTTCAGGTTCAGGGG
GAGGTGTGGGAGGTTTTTTAAAGCAAGTAAAACCTCTACAAATGTGGTATGGCTGATTATGATCCGCGGC
CGCAATACGTCGACGTTATCAGCTGACTTCGTACGAGAGCCTAGGTGTTTCTAGAGGATCCCCGGGTACC
GAGCCCGAATTCGTTTAAACATGCATTCTCCACACCAGGCGGACAATGTAACGTAACAGTCGTAAGATAA
CCATTCGTGGGTGGTCTTCGGCTGCTTGGTAATTATTCAAAAATACCCTCCTTGCATAGTAAGCGTTAAA
CTCGTCTCCAATACGCCGCAACTCTTGGGCGATCCATATCTCTGGGCGCATATCTGCAGGTTCAGCCTGC
CTCATGGAAGCCATTGCACTGAGATAGTGGTTGAAGGCCTGGCAAGGAGGACTTGGGGTTTGTGTTGATT
TGTCACAACTCATGGGTGCTGGGCTCCTGTCTGTGTCAAAAGAGAAATACCCACTGGAGGATCGAGACAG
CAGGGAGGATCTTCTCATAAAGATGAAAAGCGGGGATCTGGTAGCAAAAGGGCCAGGGCTGGCAGGTGGG
GCCAGCGGGCCCTGAGGGCTGCCGTGGGGGCAGCTGTCCCCTTCACCTCCGTGATTGCCTTCAGGATTAC
CTTGTGGCTCTGTCTGTAGGGAGGTAGGGGCCCCAGGTCTGAGCTGGGGAGGCCTCTCCGCAGGCTGCAA
TTGTCTACCTTCTCGGTCACACTCAGAACTTACATCAGAAGGTTGCTTTGCCATGGCGATCGCGCCGCTC
GAGCCCGCCAGAATGCGTTCGCACAGCCGCCAGCCGGTCACTCCGTTGATGGTTACTCGGAACAGCAGGG
AGCCGTCGGGGTTGATCAGGCGCTCGTCGATAATTTTGTTGCCGTTCCACAGGGTCCCTGTTACAGTGAT
CTTTTTGCCGTCGAACACGGCGATGCCTTCATACGGCCGTCCGAAATAGTCGATCATGTTCGGCGTAACC
CCGTCGATTACCAGTGTGCCATAGTGCAGGATCACCTTAAAGTGATGATCATCCACAGGGTACACCACCT
TAAAAATTTTTTCGATCTGGCCCATTTGGTCGCCGCTCAGACCTTCATACGGGATGATGACATGGATGTC
GATCTTCAGCCCATTTTCACCGCTCAGGACAATCCTTTGGATCGGAGTTACGGACACCCCGAGATTCTGA
AACAAACTGGACACACCTCCCTGTTCAAGGACTTGGTCCAGGTTGTAGCCGGCTGTCTGTCGCCAGTCCC
CAACGAAATCTTCGAGTGTGAAGACCATGGTGAGCGCTAGCTGCAAAAAGAACAAGTAGCTTGTATTCTA
TAGTGTCACCTAAATGGGCGATCTGACGGTTCACTAAACCAGCTCTGCTTATATAGGCCTCCCTGGCGCG
CCACTAGTTATTAATAGTAATCAATTACGGGGTCATTAGTTCATAGCCCATATATGGAGTTCCGCGTTAC
ATAACTTACGGTAAATGGCCCGCCTGGCTGACCGCCCAACGACCCCCGCCCATTGACGTCAATAATGACG
TATGTTCCCATAGTAACGCCAATAGGGACTTTCCATTGACGTCAATGGGTGGAGTATTTACGGTAAACTG
CCCACTTGGCAGTACATCAAGTGTATCATATGCCAAGTCCGCCCCCTATTGACGTCAATGACGGTAAATG
GCCCGCCTGGCATTATGCCCAGTACATGACCTTACGGGACTTTCCTACTTGGCAGTACATCTACGTATTA
GTCATCGCTATTACCATGGTGATGCGGTTTTGGCAGTACACCAATGGGCGTGGATAGCGGTTTGACTCAC
GGGGATTTCCAAGTCTCCACCCCATTGACGTCAATGGGAGTTTGTTTTGGCACCAAAATCAACGGGACTT
TCCAAAATGTCGTAATAACCCCGCCCCGTTGACGCAAATGGGCGGTAGGCGTGTACGGTGGGAGGTCAAA
TCGAATTCTAATACTGTTGACAATTAATCATCGGCATAGTATATCGGCATAGTATAATACGACAAGGTGA
GGAACTAAACCCAGGAGGCAGATCATGGAGAAAAAAATCACTGGATATACCACCGTTGATATATCCCAAT
GGCATCGTAAAGAACATTTTGAGGCATTTCAGTCAGTTGCTCAATGTACCTATAACCAGACCGTTCAGCT
GGATATTACGGCCTTTTTAAAGACCGTAAAGAAAAATAAGCACAAGTTTTATCCGGCCTTTATTCACATT
CTTGCCCGCCTGATGAATGCTCATCCGGAATTCCGTATGGCAATGAAAGACGGTGAGCTGGTGATATGGG
ATAGTGTTCACCCTTGTTACACCGTTTTCCATGAGCAAACTGAAACGTTTTCATCGCTCTGGAGTGAATA
CCACGACGATTTCCGGCAGTTTCTACACATATATTCGCAAGATGTGGCGTGTTACGGTGAAAACCTGGCC
TATTTCCCTAAAGGGTTTATTGAGAATATGTTTTTCGTCTCAGCCAATCCCTGGGTGAGTTTCACCAGTT
TTGATTTAAACGTGGCCAATATGGACAACTTCTTCGCCCCCGTTTTCACTATGGGCAAATATTATACGCA
AGGCGACAAGGTGCTGATGCCGCTGGCGATTCAGGTTCATCATGCCGTCTGTGATGGCTTCCATGTCGGC
AGAATGCTTAATGAATTACAACAGTACTGCGATGAGTGGCAGGGCGGGGCGTAAGCGGGACTCTGGGGTT
CGAAATGACCGACCAAGCGACGCCCAACCGGTATCAGCTCACTCAAAGGCGGTAATACGGTTATCCACAG
AATCAGGGGATAACGCAGGAAAGAACATGTGAGCAAAAGGCCAGCAAAAGGCCAGGAACCGTAAAAAGGC
CGCGTTGCTGGCGTTTTTCCATAGGCTCCGCCCCCCTGACGAGCATCACAAAAATCGACGCTCAAGTCAG
AGGTGGCGAAACCCGACAGGACTATAAAGATACCAGGCGTTTCCCCCTGGAAGCTCCCTCGTGCGCTCTC
CTGTTCCGACCCTGCCGCTTACCGGATACCTGTCCGCCTTTCTCCCTTCGGGAAGCGTGGCGCTTTCTCA
TAGCTCACGCTGTAGGTATCTCAGTTCGGTGTAGGTCGTTCGCTCCAAGCTGGGCTGTGTGCACGAACCC
CCCGTTCAGCCCGACCGCTGCGCCTTATCCGGTAACTATCGTCTTGAGTCCAACCCGGTAAGACACGACT
TATCGCCACTGGCAGCAGCCACTGGTAACAGGATTAGCAGAGCGAGGTATGTAGGCGGTGCTACAGAGTT
CTTGAAGTGGTGGCCTAACTACGGCTACACTAGAAGGACAGTATTTGGTATCTGCGCTCTGCTGAAGCCA
GTTACCTTCGGAAAAAGAGTTGGTAGCTCTTGATCCGGCAAACAAACCACCGCTGGTAGCGGTGGTTTTT
TTGTTTGCAAGCAGCAGATTACGCGCAGAAAAAAAGGATTTCAAGAAGATCCTTTGATCTTTTCTACGGG
GTCTGACGCTCAGTGGAACGAAAACTCACGTTAAGGGATTTTGGTCATGAGATTATCAAAAAGGATCTTC
ACCTAGATCCTTTTATAGTCCGGAATCGTCACACAAAAAACCAACACACAGATGTAATGAAAATAAAGAT
ATTTTATTGCGGCCATCGTGATGGCTAGAGTTCAGAAGAACTCGTCAAGAAGGCGATAGAAGGCGATGCG
CTGCGAATCGGGAGCGGCGATACCGTAAAGCACGAGGAAGCGGTCAGCCCATTCGCCGCCAAGCTCTTCA
GCAATATCACGGGTAGCCAACGCTATGTCCTGATAGCGGTCCGCCACACCCAGCCGGCCACAGTCGATGA
ATCCAGAAAAGCGGCCATTTTCCACCATGATATTCGGCAAGCAGGCATCGCCGTGGGTCACGACGAGATC
CTCGCCGTCGGGCATGCGCGCCTTGAGCCTGGCGAACAGTTCGGCTGGCGCGAGCCCCTGATGCTCTTCG
TCCAGATCATCCTGATCGACAAGACCGGCTTCCATCCGAGTACGTGCTCGCTCGATGCGATGTTTCGCTT
GGTGGTCGAATGGGCAGGTAGCCGGATCAAGCGTATGCAGCCGCCGCATTGCATCAGCCATGATGGATAC
TTTCTCGGCAGGAGCAAGGTGAGATGACAGGAGATCCTGCCCCGGCACTTCGCCCAATAGCAGCCAGTCC
CTTCCCGCTTCAGTGACAACGTCGAGCACAGCTGCGCAAGGAACGCCCGTCGTGGCCAGCCACGATAGCC
GCGCTGCCTCGTCCTGCAGTTCATTCAGGGCACCGGACAGGTCGGTCTTGACAAAAAGAACCGGGCGCCC
CTGCGCTGACAGCCGGAACACGGCGGCATCAGAGCAGCCGATTGTCTGTTGTGCCCAGTCATAGCCGAAT
AGCCTCTCCACCCAAGCGGCCGGAGAACCTGCGTGCAATCCATCTTGTTCAATCATGGTGGCATCGATTC
CCGGTCAACATCCAGTACACCTCCGGCACACCGGCTTCCCCAAGGGCGCCACGCTCTCCCACCACAACAT
CCTCAACAACGGCTACTGGGTGGGCCGCACGGTCGGCTACACGGAGCAGGACCGGGTGTGTCTGCCGGTG
CCCTTCTACCACTGCTTCGGCATGGTCATGGGCAACTTGGGCGCCACCTCCCACGCCGCCTGCATCGTCA
TCCCGGCCCCGTCCTTCGAGCCGGCGGCGACGCTGGAGGCGGTGCAGCGGGAGAGGTGCACGTCCCTGTA
CGGCGTCCCCACGAAGCCGAATTCCACCACACTGGACTAGATGCATGCTCGACAGTGTGATGGATATCTG
CAGAATTCGGCTTTCACGACACCTGAAATGGAAGAAAAAAACTTTGAACCACTGTCTGAGGCTTGAGAAT
GAACCAAGATCCAAACTCAAAAAGGGCAAATTCCAAGGAGAATTACATCAAGTGCCAAGCTGGCCTAACT
TCAGTCTCCACCCACTCAGTGTGGGGAAACTCCATCGCATAAAACCCCTCCCCCCAACCTAAAGACGACG
TACTCCAAAAGCTCGAGAACTAATCGAGGTGCCTGGACGGCGCCCGGTACTCCGTGGAGTCACATGAAGC
GACGGCTGAGGACGGAAAGGCCCTTTTCCTTTGTGTGGGTGACTCACCCGCCCGCTCTCCCGAGCGCCGC
GTCCTCCATTTTGAGCTGCCTGCAGCAGGGCCGGGAAGCGGCCATCTTTCCGCTCACGCAACTGGTGCCG
ACCGGGCCAGCCTTGCCGCCCAGGGCGGGGCGATACACGGCGGCGCGAGGCCAGGCACCAGAGCAGGCCG
GCCAGCTTGAGACTACCCCCGTCCGATTCTCGGTGGCCGCGCTCGCAGGCCCCGCCTCGCCGAACATGTG
CGCTGGGACGCACGGGCCCCGTCGCCGCCCGCGGCCCCAAAAACCGAAATACCAGTGTGCAGATCTTGGC
CCGCATTTACAAGACTATCTTGCCAGAAAAAAAGCGTCGCAGCAGGTCATCAAAAATTTTAAATGGCTAG
AGACTTATCGAAAGCAGCGAGACAGGCGCGAAGGTGCCACCAGATTCGCACGCGGCGGCCCCAGCGCCCA
GGCCAGGCCTCAACTCAAGCACGAGGCGAAGGGGCTCCTTAAGCGCAAGGCCTCGAACTCTCCCACCCAC
TTCCAACCCGAAGCTCGGGATCAAGAATCACGTACTGCAGCCAGGTGGAAGTAATTCAAGGCACGCAAGG
GCCATAACCCGTAAAGAGGCCAGGCCCGCGGGAACCACACACGGCACTTACCTGTGTTCTGGCGGCAAAC
CCGTTGCGAAAAAGAACGTTCACGGCGACTACTGCACTTATATACGGTTCTCCCCCACCCTCGGGAAAAA
GGCGGAGCCAGTACACGACATCACTTTCCCAGTTTACCCCGCGCCACCTTCTCTAGGCACCGGTTCAATT
GCCGACCCCTCCCCCCAACTTCTCGGGGACTGTGGGCGATGTGCGCTCTGCCCACTGACGGGCACCGGAG
CC
Features (pLannotate 1.2.2; 17 found; start..end, strand, type, name):
     17..98      -  polyA_signal   SV40 poly(A) signal: SV40 polyadenylation signal
    121..204     -  CDS            large T antigen (fragment): large T antigen from SV40 (simian virus 40)
    260..292     -  misc_feature   MCS (fragment): pUC18/19 multiple cloning site
    301..894     -  CDS            BCL2L11: B2L11_HUMAN - Also known as BIM. Experimental evidence at protein level: Swiss-Prot protein existence level 1. Induces apoptosis and anoikis. Isoform BimL is more potent than isoform BimEL. Isoform Bim-alpha1, isoform Bim-alpha2 and isoform Bim-alpha3 induce apoptosis, although less potent than isoform BimEL, isoform BimL and isoform BimS. Isoform Bim-gamma induces apoptosis. Isoform Bim-alpha3 induces apoptosis possibly through a caspase- mediated pathway. Isoform BimAC and isoform BimABC lack the ability to induce apoptosis. From Homo sapiens (Human).
    916..1428    -  CDS            Nluc: NanoLuc® luciferase human codon-optimized
   1467..1485    -  promoter       SP6 promoter: promoter for bacteriophage SP6 RNA polymerase
   1511..1533    -  promoter       minimal CMV promoter (fragment): human cytomegalovirus (CMV) immediate early promoter
   1543..1908    +  enhancer       CMV enhancer: human cytomegalovirus immediate early enhancer
   1910..2097    +  promoter       CMV promoter (fragment): human cytomegalovirus (CMV) immediate early promoter
   2116..2163    +  promoter       EM7 promoter: synthetic bacterial promoter&nbsp
   2195..2851    +  CDS            cat: CAT_ECOLX - Experimental evidence at protein level: Swiss-Prot protein existence level 1. This enzyme is an effector of chloramphenicol resistance in bacteria. From Escherichia coli. This protein is used as a marker in many commonly used cloning vectors, such as pACYC184.
   3026..3614    -  rep_origin     ori: high-copy-number ColE1/pMB1/pBR322/pUC origin of replication
   3740..3788    -  polyA_signal   poly(A) signal: synthetic polyadenylation signal
   3815..4606    -  CDS            neo: KKA2_KLEPN - Also known as kan, nptII. Experimental evidence at protein level: Swiss-Prot protein existence level 1. Resistance to kanamycin, neomycin, paromomycin, ribostamycin, butirosin and gentamicin B. From Klebsiella pneumoniae.
   4993..5196    -  intron         EF-1α intron A: truncated intron upstream of the start codon of human EF-1α
   5822..5931    -  intron         EF-1α intron A (fragment): intron upstream of the start codon of human EF-1α
   5932..6143    -  promoter       EF-1α core promoter: core promoter for human elongation factor EF-1α
