[The description below was written by a language model from this plasmid's Addgene catalogue record and pLannotate feature annotations shown in this document.]
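Description:
NanoLuc-BCL2L11 Vector is a mammalian expression plasmid of about 6.2 kb built on the pFN224C NanoLuc CMV-Neo BiBRET-Balanced backbone. It is designed to produce human BCL2L11 (also known as BIM, a pro-apoptotic BCL-2 family member) fused at its N terminus to NanoLuc luciferase. In bacteria it replicates from a high-copy ColE1/pUC-type origin and is selected with chloramphenicol through a cat gene preceded by the synthetic bacterial EM7 promoter. For selection in mammalian cells it carries a neomycin phosphotransferase gene. In the annotation, this gene lies downstream of an EF-1α core promoter with intron A sequences and ends at a synthetic polyadenylation signal.

The fusion cassette reads, on the annotated minus strand, from the human codon-optimized Nluc coding sequence directly into the unmutated BCL2L11 open reading frame. It is followed by a remnant of a multiple cloning site and an SV40 late-region fragment containing the SV40 poly(A) signal. The record gives CMV as the promoter. The feature table shows only a short minimal CMV fragment immediately upstream of the fusion, while the CMV enhancer and a larger promoter fragment are annotated in the opposite orientation, facing the EM7-cat unit. How this arrangement relates to the "balanced" expression implied by the backbone name is not stated. An SP6 promoter between the CMV fragment and Nluc would allow in vitro transcription of the fusion.

NanoLuc is a small, bright luciferase commonly used as an energy donor, and the backbone name suggests a bioluminescence resonance energy transfer application. The stated purpose, however, is simply expression of the NanoLuc-BCL2L11 fusion in mammalian cells.
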