Addgene plasmid #238831: NanoLuc-BCL2L11 Vector
Purpose: Express NanoLuc-BCL2L11 Fusion Protein in Mammalian Cells under a CMV promoter
Depositing lab: Promega Corporation.
Backbone
  Vector backbone: pFN224C NanoLuc(R) CMV-Neo BiBRET-Balanced Vector
  Vector type: Mammalian Expression
  Selectable markers: Neomycin
Growth in bacteria
  Bacterial resistance: Chloramphenicol, 25 μg/mL
  Growth temperature: 37°C
  Growth strain: DH5alpha
  Copy number: High Copy
Gene/Insert
  Gene/Insert name: BCL2L11
  Species: H. sapiens (human)
  Mutation: None
  Entrez Gene: BCL2L11 (a.k.a. BAM, BIM, BOD)
  Promoter: CMV
  Tag / fusion protein: NanoLuc (R) (N terminal on backbone)
  Cloning method: Other
Terms and licenses: Academic/Nonprofit Terms; Industry Terms
How to cite: NanoLuc-BCL2L11 Vector was a gift from Promega Corporation (Addgene plasmid # 238831 ; http://n2t.net/addgene:238831 ; RRID:Addgene_238831)
